Addgene plasmid #23050: pDEST26-hOPTN
Depositing lab: Jon Ashwell. Depositing organization: National Cancer Institute (NCI). Publication: Optineurin negatively regulates TNFalpha- induced NF-kappaB activation by competing with NEMO for ubiquitinated RIP. Zhu G, Wu CJ, Zhao Y, Ashwell JD. Curr Biol. 2007 Aug 21. 17(16):1438-43. 10.1016/j.cub.2007.07.041 PubMed 17702576.
Backbone
  Vector backbone: pDEST26
  Backbone size w/o insert (bp): 5800
  Vector type: Mammalian Expression
Growth in bacteria
  Bacterial resistance: Ampicillin, 100 μg/mL
  Growth temperature: 37°C
  Growth strain: DH5alpha
  Copy number: High Copy
Gene/Insert
  Gene/Insert name: Optineurin
  Species: H. sapiens (human)
  Insert size (bp): 1733
  Mutation: N/A
  Entrez Gene: OPTN (a.k.a. ALS12, FIP2, GLC1E, HIP7, HYPL, NRP, TFIIIA-INTP)
  Tag / fusion protein: His (N terminal on backbone)
  Cloning method: Gateway Cloning; 5′ cloning site attR (unknown if destroyed); 3′ cloning site attR (unknown if destroyed)
  Sequencing primers: 5′ CMVPro Fwd
Terms and licenses: Academic/Nonprofit Terms; Industry Terms: Not Available to Industry
How to cite: pDEST26-hOPTN was a gift from Jon Ashwell (Addgene plasmid # 23050 ; http://n2t.net/addgene:23050 ; RRID:Addgene_23050)
