[The description below was written by a language model from this plasmid's Addgene catalogue record.]
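Description:
pDEST26-hOPTN is a mammalian expression plasmid that carries the human optineurin (OPTN) coding sequence in the Gateway destination vector pDEST26. The backbone is recorded as about 5.8 kb and the insert as about 1.7 kb, with no mutation noted, so the insert appears to be wild-type. It is maintained in E. coli as a high-copy plasmid under ampicillin selection. The record lists no mammalian selection marker or other backbone features, and no feature table is provided, so the origin of replication and polyadenylation signal are not documented here.

The insert was introduced by Gateway recombination at the vector's attR sites. This reaction normally replaces the destination cassette with the gene of interest and leaves recombined att sequences flanking it, although the record says it is unknown whether the sites were destroyed. The backbone supplies an N-terminal His tag, so optineurin is expressed as a His-tagged fusion that can be detected or captured through the tag. The promoter is not stated explicitly, but the recommended 5′ sequencing primer anneals to a CMV promoter, which suggests CMV-driven expression in transfected mammalian cells.

The associated publication examined optineurin as a negative regulator of TNFα-induced NF-κB activation, acting by competing with NEMO for binding to ubiquitinated RIP. The plasmid therefore suits overexpression of tagged human optineurin in cultured mammalian cells for signalling and protein-interaction studies. OPTN is also known by aliases such as FIP2, NRP, GLC1E and ALS12.
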