>Addgene plasmid #23050 | pDEST26-hOPTN | addgene partial sequence | sequence record 130666 | CMV-F 5'-CGCAAATGGGCGGTAGGCGTG-3'
AGCAGAGCTCGTTTAGTGAACCGTCAGATCGCCTGGAGACGCCATCCACGCTGTTTTGACCTCCATAGAA
GACACCGGGACCGATCCAGCCTCCGGACTCTAGCCTAGGCCGCGGACCATGGCGTACTACCATCACCATC
ACCATCACTCTAGATCAACAAGTTTGTACAAAAAAGCAGGCTCCGCGGCCGCCCCCTTCACCTCCCATCA
ACCTCTCAGCTGCCTCACTGAAAAGGAGGACAGCCCCAGTGAAAGCACAGGAAATGGACCCCCCCACCTG
GCCCACCCAAACCTGGACACGTTTACCCCGGAGGAGCTGCTGCAGCAGATGAAAGAGCTCCTGACCGAGA
ACCACCAGCTGAAAGAAGCCATGAAGCTAAATAATCAAGCCATGAAAGGGAGATTTGAGGAGCTTTCGGC
CTGGACAGAGAAACAGAAGGAAGAACGCCAGTTTTTTGAGATACAGAGCAAAGAAGCAAAAGAGCGTCTA
ATGGCCTTGAGTCATGAGAATGAGAAATTGAAGGAAGAGCTTGGAAAACTAAAAGGGAAATCAGAAAGGT
CATCTGAGGACCCCACTGATGACTCCAGGCTTCCCAGGGCCGAAGCGGAGCAGGAAAAGGACCAGCTCAG
GACCCAGGTGGTGAGGCTACAAGCAGAGAAGGCAGACCTGTTGG
